Addgene plasmid #214076: LiRTi
Purpose: Luminescent reporter system to measure EJC-enhanced NMD activity. Intron present in 5'UTR
Depositing lab: Sujatha Jagannathan. Depositing organization: University of Colorado Denver and Anschutz Medical Campus. Publication: A system of reporters for comparative investigation of EJC-independent and EJC-enhanced nonsense-mediated mRNA decay. Kolakada D, Campbell AE, Galvis LB, Li Z, Lore M, Jagannathan S. Nucleic Acids Res. 2024 Feb 20:gkae121. doi: 10.1093/nar/gkae121. PubMed 38375914.
Backbone
  Vector backbone: pRD_RIPE
  Vector type: Mammalian Expression
Growth in bacteria
  Bacterial resistance: Ampicillin, 100 μg/mL
  Growth temperature: 37°C
  Growth strain: DH5alpha
  Copy number: High Copy
Gene/Insert
  Gene/Insert name: Firefly luciferase
  Mutation: Linker sequence present between firefly luciferase and GFP
Terms and licenses: Academic/Nonprofit Terms; Industry Terms: Not Available to Industry
Depositor comments: Please visit https://doi.org/10.1101/2023.11.14.567061 for bioRxiv preprint.
How to cite: LiRTi was a gift from Sujatha Jagannathan (Addgene plasmid # 214076 ; http://n2t.net/addgene:214076 ; RRID:Addgene_214076)
