[The description below was written by a language model from this plasmid's Addgene catalogue record and pLannotate feature annotations shown in this document.]
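Description:
LiRTi is a mammalian expression plasmid built on the pRD_RIPE backbone and designed as a luminescent reporter for EJC-enhanced nonsense-mediated mRNA decay (NMD). It is propagated in E. coli from a high-copy ColE1/pUC-type origin with ampicillin selection (AmpR). The 9,055-nt sequence also retains residual lac promoter/operator elements and a T3 promoter from the cloning backbone.

The payload sits between a loxP site and a lox2272 site. This heterospecific pair is the arrangement used for Cre-mediated cassette exchange into a matching genomic landing pad, although the record does not explicitly state that use. A promoterless-looking puromycin resistance gene with a bGH poly(A) lies next to the lox2272 site and would allow selection in mammalian cells.

Within the cassette, two divergent transcription units share a central promoter region. On one strand, a CMV enhancer/promoter drives a transcript whose 5'UTR carries a chimeric β-globin/immunoglobulin intron with embedded miR-155 flanking sequences. This is followed by firefly luciferase (luc+), a linker containing partial epitope tag matches (FLAG, V5), TagGFP2, an HA tag fragment and an SV40 poly(A) signal. On the opposite strand, a minimal CMV promoter fragment drives Renilla luciferase with a short β-globin fragment and a rabbit β-globin poly(A) signal. Renilla presumably serves as the internal normaliser for the firefly signal.

Because the intron lies in the 5'UTR rather than downstream of a stop codon, this version most likely acts as a spliced comparison construct within the reporter series, though the record does not define its exact role.
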