Features (pLannotate 1.2.2; 34 found; start..end, strand, type, name):
      1..589     +  rep_origin     ori: high-copy-number ColE1/pMB1/pBR322/pUC origin of replication
    772..864     +  CDS            lacI (fragment): lac repressor; lacI; The lac repressor binds to the lac operator to inhibit transcription in E. coli. This inhibition can be relieved by adding lactose or isopropyl-β-D-thiogalactopyranoside (IPTG).
    877..898     +  protein_bind   CAP binding site: CAP binding activates transcription in the presence of cAMP. E. coli catabolite activator protein
    913..943     +  promoter       lac promoter: promoter for the E. coli lac operon
    951..967     +  protein_bind   lac operator: The lac repressor binds to the lac operator to inhibit transcription in E. coli. This inhibition can be relieved by adding lactose or isopropyl-β-D-thiogalactopyranoside (IPTG). lac repressor encoded by lacI
   1012..1030    +  promoter       T3 promoter: promoter for bacteriophage T3 RNA polymerase
   1049..1170    -  polyA_signal   SV40 poly(A) signal: SV40 polyadenylation signal
   1183..1216    +  protein_bind   loxP: Cre-mediated recombination occurs in the 8-bp core sequence (GCATACAT). Cre recombinase
   1448..1503    -  polyA_signal   β-globin poly(A) signal: rabbit β-globin polyadenylation signal (Gil and Proudfoot, 1987)
   1574..1639    -  CDS            HBB (fragment): HBB_PONPY - Experimental evidence at transcript level: Swiss-Prot protein existence level 2. Involved in oxygen transport from the lung to the various peripheral tissues. From Pongo pygmaeus (Bornean orangutan).
   1645..2577    -  CDS            Rluc: luciferase from the anthozoan coelenterate Renilla reniformis (sea pansy)
   2664..2698    -  promoter       minimal CMV promoter (fragment): human cytomegalovirus (CMV) immediate early promoter
   2775..3078    +  enhancer       CMV enhancer: human cytomegalovirus immediate early enhancer
   3079..3282    +  promoter       CMV promoter: human cytomegalovirus (CMV) immediate early promoter
   3311..3391    +  intron         chimeric intron (fragment): chimera between introns from human β-globin and immunoglobulin heavy chain genes
   3409..3435    +  ncRNA          5' miR-155: sequence upstream of the precursor of mouse miR-155 microRNA (Uva et al., 2013) miRNA
   3461..3502    +  ncRNA          3' miR-155: sequence downstream of the precursor of mouse miR-155 microRNA (Uva et al., 2013) miRNA
   3544..3594    +  intron         chimeric intron (fragment): chimera between introns from human β-globin and immunoglobulin heavy chain genes
   3619..3644    +  CDS            13xMyc (fragment): 13 tandem Myc epitope tags
   3647..5295    +  CDS            luciferase (fragment): firefly luciferase; luc+; enhanced luc+ version of the luciferase gene
   5395..5415    +  CDS            FLAG (fragment): FLAG® epitope tag, followed by an enterokinase cleavage site
   5470..5511    +  CDS            V5 tag: epitope tag from simian virus 5
   5512..6312    +  CDS            TagGFP2: TagGFP2 is a basic (constitutively fluorescent) green fluorescent protein published in 2008, derived from Aequorea macrodactyla. It is reported to be a very rapidly-maturing monomer with low acid sensitivity.
   6313..6339    +  CDS            3xHA (fragment): three tandem HA epitope tags
   6373..6457    +  CDS            large T antigen (fragment): large T antigen from SV40 (simian virus 40)
   6480..6601    +  polyA_signal   SV40 poly(A) signal: SV40 polyadenylation signal
   6697..6808    -  polyA_signal   bGH poly(A) signal: bovine growth hormone polyadenylation signal
   6835..6900    -  CDS            dmpM (fragment): DMPM_STRAD - Protein inferred from homology: Swiss-Prot protein existence level 3. From Streptomyces alboniger.
   6950..7549    -  CDS            PuroR: puromycin N-acetyltransferase; pac from Streptomyces alboniger; confers resistance to puromycin
   7554..7587    +  protein_bind   lox2272: Cre-mediated recombination occurs in the 8-bp core sequence (GGATACTT). lox2272 sites are compatible with each other, but incompatible with loxP or loxN sites (Lee and Saito, 1988). Cre recombinase
   7692..7708    +  polyA_signal   bGH poly(A) signal (fragment): bovine growth hormone polyadenylation signal
   7799..7847    -  polyA_signal   HSV TK poly(A) signal: herpes simplex virus thymidine kinase polyadenylation signal (Cole and Stacy, 1985)
   7920..8024    +  promoter       AmpR promoter: bla
   8025..8885    +  CDS            AmpR: β-lactamase; bla; confers resistance to ampicillin, carbenicillin, and related antibiotics
>Addgene plasmid #214076 | LiRTi | addgene full sequence | sequence record 423618 | Addgene NGS Result
TTGAGATCCTTTTTTTCTGCGCGTAATCTGCTGCTTGCAAACAAAAAAACCACCGCTACCAGCGGTGGTT
TGTTTGCCGGATCAAGAGCTACCAACTCTTTTTCCGAAGGTAACTGGCTTCAGCAGAGCGCAGATACCAA
ATACTGTTCTTCTAGTGTAGCCGTAGTTAGGCCACCACTTCAAGAACTCTGTAGCACCGCCTACATACCT
CGCTCTGCTAATCCTGTTACCAGTGGCTGCTGCCAGTGGCGATAAGTCGTGTCTTACCGGGTTGGACTCA
AGACGATAGTTACCGGATAAGGCGCAGCGGTCGGGCTGAACGGGGGGTTCGTGCACACAGCCCAGCTTGG
AGCGAACGACCTACACCGAACTGAGATACCTACAGCGTGAGCTATGAGAAAGCGCCACGCTTCCCGAAGG
GAGAAAGGCGGACAGGTATCCGGTAAGCGGCAGGGTCGGAACAGGAGAGCGCACGAGGGAGCTTCCAGGG
GGAAACGCCTGGTATCTTTATAGTCCTGTCGGGTTTCGCCACCTCTGACTTGAGCGTCGATTTTTGTGAT
GCTCGTCAGGGGGGCGGAGCCTATGGAAAAACGCCAGCAACGCGGCCTTTTTACGGTTCCTGGCCTTTTG
CTGGCCTTTTGCTCACATGTTCTTTCCTGCGTTATCCCCTGATTCTGTGGATAACCGTATTACCGCCTTT
GAGTGAGCTGATACCGCTCGCCGCAGCCGAACGACCGAGCGCAGCGAGTCAGTGAGCGAGGAAGCGGAAG
AGCGCCCAATACGCAAACCGCCTCTCCCCGCGCGTTGGCCGATTCATTAATGCAGCTGGCACGACAGGTT
TCCCGACTGGAAAGCGGGCAGTGAGCGCAACGCAATTAATGTGAGTTAGCTCACTCATTAGGCACCCCAG
GCTTTACACTTTATGCTTCCGGCTCGTATGTTGTGTGGAATTGTGAGCGGATAACAATTTCACACAGGAA
ACAGCTATGACCATGATTACGCCAAGCGCGCAATTAACCCTCACTAAAGGGAACAAAAGCTGGGTACCTA
AGATACATTGATGAGTTTGGACAAACCACAACTAGAATGCAGTGAAAAAAATGCTTTATTTGTGAAATTT
GTGATGCTATTGCTTTATTTGTAACCATTATAAGCTGCAATAAACAAGTTGACGGTATCGTAATAACTTC
GTATAGCATACATTATACGAAGTTATATGGATCCATATGCTAGCTCGACGCTCAGGTCGAGGGATCTTCA
TAAGAGAAGAGGGACAGCTATGACTGGGAGTAAGGAATGGACAGCAGGGGGCTGTTTCATATACTGATGA
CCTCTTTATAGCCACCTTTGTTCATGGCAGCCAGCATATGGCATATGTTGCCAAACTCTAAACCAAATAC
TCATTCTGATGTTTTAAATGATTTGCCCTCCCATATGTCCTTCCGAGTGAGAGACACAAAAAATTCCAAC
ACACTATTGCAATGAAAATAAATTTCCTTTATTAGCCAGAAGTCAGATGCTCAAGGGGCTTCATGATGTC
CCCATAATTTTTGGCAGAGGGAAAAAGATCTCAGTGGTATTTGTGAGCCAGGGCATTGGCCACACCAGCC
ACCACCTTCTGATAGGCAGCCTGCACCTGAGTGTTTATTGTTCATTTTTGAGAACTCGCTCAACGAACGA
TTTGATATATTTTCCCATTTCATCAGGTGCATCTTCTTGCGAAAAATGAAGACCTTTTACTTTGACAAAT
TCAGTATTAGGAAACTTCTTGGCACCTTCAACAATAGCATTGGAAAAGAATCCTGGGTCCGATTCAATAA
ACATTTTTGGTAAATCATCACTTGCACGTAGATAAGCATTATAATTCCTAACAATTTGTACAACGTCAGG
TTTACCACCTTTTACTAACGGGATTTCACGAGGCCATGATAATGTTGGACGACGAACTTCACCTTTCTCT
TTGAATGGTTCAAGATATGCTGCAAATTCTTCTGGTTCTAACTTTCTCATGATTTTTGATGGCAACATGG
TTTCCACGAAGAAGTTATTCTCCAAAACCATTTTTTCTCCTTCTTCAGATTTGATCAACGCAATATCTTC
TTCAATATCAGGCCATTCATCCCATGATTCAATCACATCTACTACACTTTCAGCGTGAACTATTGCTTTG
ATCTTATCTTGATGCTCATAGCTATAATGAAATGCCAAACAAGCACCCCAATCATGGCCGACAAAAATGA
TCTTCTTTGGTAAATTAAGAAGTTCAAACCATGCAGTAAGATATTTGTAATGATCAAGTAACCTATAAGA
ACCATTACCAGATTTGCCTGATTTGCCCATACCAATAAGGTCTGGTATAATACACCGCGCTACTGGCTCA
ATATGTGGCACAACATGTCGCCATAAATAAGAAGAGGCCGCGTTACCATGTAAAAAAATAACAGCATTTT
CTGCATGTTTTTCTGAATCATAATAATTAATAAATGAATCAAGAACATTCATTTGTTTACATCTGGCCCA
CCACTGCGGACCAGTTATCATCCGTTTCCTTTGTTCTGGATCATAAACTTTCGAAGTGTGGTGATGGTGA
TGATGATCCACCATGGTGGCGGTGGCGACCACGATCCTCATCCTGTCTCTGCGATCTGACGGTTCACTAA
ACGAGCTCTGCTTATATAGGCCTCCCACCGTACACGCCACCTCGACATACTCAGTAGTTATTAATAGTAA
TCAATTACGGGGTCATTAGTTCATAGCGAGGCTGCAGTCTACCGCGTTACATAACTTACGGTAAATGGCC
CGCCTGGCTGACCGCCCAACGACCCCCGCCCATTGACGTCAATAATGACGTATGTTCCCATAGTAACGCC
AATAGGGACTTTCCATTGACGTCAATGGGTGGAGTATTTACGGTAAACTGCCCACTTGGCAGTACATCAA
GTGTATCATATGCCAAGTACGCCCCCTATTGACGTCAATGACGGTAAATGGCCCGCCTGGCATTATGCCC
AGTACATGACCTTATGGGACTTTCCTACTTGGCAGTACATCTACGTATTAGTCATCGCTATTACCATGGT
GATGCGGTTTTGGCAGTACATCAATGGGCGTGGATAGCGGTTTGACTCACGGGGATTTCCAAGTCTCCAC
CCCATTGACGTCAATGGGAGTTTGTTTTGGCACCAAAATCAACGGGACTTTCCAAAATGTCGTAACAACT
CCGCCCCATTGACGCAAATGGGCGGTAGGCGTGTACGGTGGGAGGTCTATATAAGCAGAGCTGGTTTAGT
GAACCGTCAGATACCGGCAGGTAAGTATCAAGGTTACAAGACAGGTTTAAGGAGACCAATAGAAACTGGG
CTTGTCGAGACAGAGAAGACTCTTGCGTTTCGGTCGACTTCTAGAGCTCTGGAGGCTTGCTGAAGGCTGT
ATGCTAGAGACGTACAGATGCGTCTCACAGGACACAAGGCCTGTTACTAGCACTCACATGGAACAAATGG
CCGAATTCGGCGCTAGCTGCTGATATCGCATACGCGTGGACCAGATAGGCACCTATTGGTCTTACTGACA
TCCACTTTGCCTTTCTCTCCACAGGTGCCGGTCGCCACCGCCACCATGGAACAAAAGCTGATTTCTGAAG
AAGACTTGGAAGACGCCAAAAACATAAAGAAAGGCCCGGCGCCATTCTATCCGCTGGAAGATGGAACCGC
TGGAGAGCAACTGCATAAGGCTATGAAGAGATACGCCCTGGTTCCTGGAATAATTGCTTTTACAGATGCA
CATATCGAGGTGGACATCACTTACGCTGAGTACTTCGAAATGTCCGTTCGGTTGGCAGAAGCTATGAAAC
GATATGGGCTGAATACAAATCACAGAATCGTCGTATGCAGTGAAAACTCTCTTCAATTCTTTATGCCGGT
GTTGGGCGCGTTATTTATCGGAGTTGCAGTTGCGCCCGCGAACGACATTTATAATGAACGTGAATTGCTC
AACAGTATGGGCATTTCGCAGCCTACCGTGGTGTTCGTTTCCAAAAAGGGGTTGCAAAAAATTTTGAACG
TGCAAAAAAAGCTCCCAATCATCCAAAAAATTATTATCATGGATTCTAAAACGGATTACCAGGGATTTCA
GTCGATGTACACGTTCGTCACATCTCATCTACCTCCCGGTTTTAATGAATACGATTTTGTGCCAGAGTCC
TTCGATAGGGACAAGATAATTGCACTGATCATGAACTCCTCTGGATCTACTGGTCTGCCTAAAGGTGTCG
CTCTGCCTCATAGAACTGCCTGCGTGAGATTCTCGCATGCCAGAGATCCTATTTTTGGCAATCAAATCAT
TCCGGATACTGCGATTTTAAGTGTTGTTCCATTCCATCACGGTTTTGGAATGTTTACTACACTCGGATAT
TTGATATGTGGATTTCGAGTCGTCTTAATGTATAGATTTGAAGAAGAGCTGTTTCTGAGGAGCCTTCAGG
ATTACAAGATTCAAAGTGCGCTGCTGGTGCCAACCCTATTCTCCTTCTTCGCCAAAAGCACTCTGATTGA
CAAATACGATTTATCTAATTTACACGAAATTGCTTCTGGTGGCGCTCCCCTCTCTAAGGAAGTCGGGGAA
GCGGTTGCCAAGAGGTTCCATCTGCCAGGTATCAGGCAAGGATATGGGCTCACTGAGACTACATCAGCTA
TTCTGATTACACCCGAGGGGGATGATAAACCGGGCGCGGTCGGTAAAGTTGTTCCATTTTTTGAAGCGAA
GGTTGTGGATCTGGATACCGGGAAAACGCTGGGCGTTAATCAAAGAGGCGAACTGTGTGTGAGAGGTCCT
ATGATTATGTCCGGTTATGTAAACAATCCGGAAGCGACCAACGCCTTGATTGACAAGGATGGATGGCTAC
ATTCTGGAGACATAGCTTACTGGGACGAAGACGAACACTTCTTCATCGTTGACCGCCTGAAGTCTCTGAT
TAAGTACAAAGGCTATCAGGTGGCTCCCGCTGAATTGGAATCCATCTTGCTCCAACACCCCAACATCTTC
GACGCAGGTGTCGCAGGTCTTCCCGACGATGACGCCGGTGAACTTCCCGCCGCCGTTGTTGTTTTGGAGC
ACGGAAAGACGATGACGGAAAAAGAGATCGTGGATTACGTCGCCAGTCAAGTAACAACCGCGAAAAAGTT
GCGCGGAGGAGTTGTGTTTGTGGACGAAGTACCGAAAGGTCTTACCGGAAAACTCGACGCAAGAAAAATC
AGAGAGATCCTCATAAAGGCCAAGAAGGGCGGAAAGATCGCCGTGCTCGAGGGTGGTTCTGGTGGTTCTG
CCTAAGGTGGTTCTGGTGGTTCTGAATTCGACTACAAGGACCACGACGGTGACTACAAGGACCACGACAT
CGACTACAAGGACGACGACGACAAGGAGGGCAGAGGAAGTCTGCTAACATGCGGTGACGTCGAGGAGAAT
CCTGGCCCAGGTAAGCCTATCCCTAACCCTCTCCTCGGTCTCGATTCTACGAGCGGGGGCGAGGAGCTGT
TCGCCGGCATCGTGCCCGTGCTGATCGAGCTGGACGGCGACGTGCACGGCCACAAGTTCAGCGTGCGCGG
CGAGGGCGAGGGCGACGCCGACTACGGCAAGCTGGAGATCAAGTTCATCTGCACCACCGGCAAGCTGCCC
GTGCCCTGGCCCACCCTGGTGACCACCCTCTGCTACGGCATCCAGTGCTTCGCCCGCTACCCCGAGCACA
TGAAGATGAACGACTTCTTCAAGAGCGCCATGCCCGAGGGCTACATCCAGGAGCGCACCATCCAGTTCCA
GGACGACGGCAAGTACAAGACCCGCGGCGAGGTGAGTGCTACATGGTGAGCCCCAAAGCTGGTGTGGGAG
GAGCCACCTGGCTGATGGGCAGCCCCTTCATACCCTCACGTATTCCCCCAGGTGAAGTTCGAGGGCGACA
CCCTGGTGAACCGCATCGAGCTGAAGGGCAAGGACTTCAAGGAGGACGGCAACATCCTGGGCCACAAGCT
GGAGTACAGCTTCAACAGCCACAACGTGTACATCCGCCCCGACAAGGCCAACAACGGCCTGGAGGCTAAC
TTCAAGACCCGCCACAACATCGAGGGCGGCGGCGTGCAGCTGGCCGACCACTACCAGACCAACGTGCCCC
TGGGCGACGGCCCCGTGCTGATCCCCATCAACCACTACCTGAGCACTCAGACCAAGATCAGCAAGGACCG
CAACGAGGCCCGCGACCACATGGTGCTCCTGGAGTCCTTCAGCGCCTGCTGCCACACCCACGGCATGGAC
GAGCTGTACAGGTACCCATACGATGTTCCAGATTACGCTATGCATTAAATAGATCCACCGGATCTAGATA
ACTGATCATAATCAGCCATACCACATTTGTAGAGGTTTTACTTGCTTTAAAAAACCTCCCACACCTCCCC
CTGAACCTGAAACATAAAATGAATGCAATTGTTGTTGTTAACTTGTTTATTGCAGCTTATAATGGTTACA
AATAAAGCAATAGCATCACAAATTTCACAAATAAAGCATTTTTTTCACTGCATTCTAGTTGTGGTTTGTC
CAAACTCATCAATGTATCTTAACGCGAAACTAGTGCTATTGTCTTCCCAATCCTCCCCCTTGCTGTCCTG
CCCCACCCCACCCCCCAGAATAGAATGACACCTACTCAGACAATGCGATGCAATTTCCTCATTTTATTAG
GAAAGGACAGTGGGAGTGGCACCTTCCAGGGTCAAGGAAGGCACGGGGGAGGGGCAAACAACAGATGGCT
GGCAACTAGAAGGCACAGTCGAGGCTGATCAGCGAGCTCTAGAGTCGGTGGGCCTCGGGGGCGGGTGCGG
GGTCGGCGGGGCCGCCCCGGGTGGCTTCGGTCGGAGCCATGGGGTCGTGCGCTCCTTTCGGTCGGGCGCT
GCGGGTCGTGGGGCGGGCGTCAGGCACCGGGCTTGCGGGTCATGCACCAGGTGCGCGGTCCTTCGGGCAC
CTCGACGTCGGCGGTGACGGTGAAGCCGAGCCGCTCGTAGAAGGGGAGGTTGCGGGGCGCGGAGGTCTCC
AGGAAGGCGGGCACCCCGGCGCGCTCGGCCGCCTCCACTCCGGGGAGCACGACGGCGCTGCCCAGACCCT
TGCCCTGGTGGTCGGGCGACACGCCGACGGTGGCCAGGAACCACGCGGGCTCCTTGGGCCGGTGCGGCGC
CAGGAGGCCTTCCATCTGTTGCTGCGCGGCCAGCCGGGAACCGCTCAACTCGGCCATGCGCGGGCCGATC
TCGGCGAACACCGCCCCCGCTTCGACGCTCTCCGGCGTGGTCCAGACCGCCACCGCGGCGCCGTCGTCCG
CGACCCACACCTTGCCGATGTCGAGCCCGACGCGCGTGAGGAAGAGTTCTTGCAGCTCGGTGACCCGCTC
GATGTGGCGGTCCGGGTCGACGGTGTGGCGCGTGGCGGGGTAGTCGGCGAACGCGGCGGCGAGGGTGCGT
ACGGCCCGGGGGACGTCGTCGCGGGTGGCGAGGCGCACCGTGGGCTTGTACTCGGTCATGGTGATAACTT
CGTATAGGATACTTTATACGAAGTTATTTATTCTCGAATGGGGGACCCCGTCCCTAACCCACGGGGCCAG
TGGCTATGGCAGGGCCTGCCGCCCCGACGTTGGCTGCGAGCCCTGGGCCTTCACCCGAACTTGGGGGGTG
GGGTGGGGAAAAGGAAGAAACGCGGGCGTATTGGCCCCAATGGGGTCTCGGTGGGGTATCGACAGAGTGC
CAGCCCTGGGACCGAACCCCGCGTTTATGAACAAACGACCCAACACCCGTGCGTTTTATTCTGTCTTTTT
ATTGCCGTCATAGCGCGGGTTCCTTCCGGTATTGTCTCCTTCCGTGTTTATTAAGCTTGGCACTTTTCGG
GGAAATGTGCGCGGAACCCCTATTTGTTTATTTTTCTAAATACATTCAAATATGTATCCGCTCATGAGAC
AATAACCCTGATAAATGCTTCAATAATATTGAAAAAGGAAGAGTATGAGTATTCAACATTTCCGTGTCGC
CCTTATTCCCTTTTTTGCGGCATTTTGCCTTCCTGTTTTTGCTCACCCAGAAACGCTGGTGAAAGTAAAA
GATGCTGAAGATCAGTTGGGTGCACGAGTGGGTTACATCGAACTGGATCTCAACAGCGGTAAGATCCTTG
AGAGTTTTCGCCCCGAAGAACGTTTTCCAATGATGAGCACTTTTAAAGTTCTGCTATGTGGCGCGGTATT
ATCCCGTATTGACGCCGGGCAAGAGCAACTCGGTCGCCGCATACACTATTCTCAGAATGACTTGGTTGAG
TACTCACCAGTCACAGAAAAGCATCTTACGGATGGCATGACAGTAAGAGAATTATGCAGTGCTGCCATAA
CCATGAGTGATAACACTGCGGCCAACTTACTTCTGACAACGATCGGAGGACCGAAGGAGCTAACCGCTTT
TTTGCACAACATGGGGGATCATGTAACTCGCCTTGATCGTTGGGAACCGGAGCTGAATGAAGCCATACCA
AACGACGAGCGTGACACCACGATGCCTGTAGCAATGGCAACAACGTTGCGCAAACTATTAACTGGCGAAC
TACTTACTCTAGCTTCCCGGCAACAATTAATAGACTGGATGGAGGCGGATAAAGTTGCAGGACCACTTCT
GCGCTCGGCCCTTCCGGCTGGCTGGTTTATTGCTGATAAATCTGGAGCCGGTGAGCGTGGGTCTCGCGGT
ATCATTGCAGCACTGGGGCCAGATGGTAAGCCCTCCCGTATCGTAGTTATCTACACGACGGGGAGTCAGG
CAACTATGGATGAACGAAATAGACAGATCGCTGAGATAGGTGCCTCACTGATTAAGCATTGGTAACTGTC
AGACCAAGTTTACTCATATATACTTTAGATTGATTTAAAACTTCATTTTTAATTTAAAAGGATCTAGGTG
AAGATCCTTTTTGATAATCTCATGACCAAAATCCCTTAACGTGAGTTTTCGTTCCACTGAGCGTCAGACC
CCGTAGAAAAGATCAAAGGATCTTC
